Addgene plasmid #177030: pEPQD0CM0764
Purpose: Level 0 CDS (with stop codon) part for MoClo assembly, AATG-GCTT
Depositing lab: Nicola Patron. Depositing organization: Earlham Institute. Publication: Reconstitution of monoterpene indole alkaloid biosynthesis in genome engineered Nicotiana benthamiana. Dudley QM, Jo S, Guerrero DAS, Chhetry M, Smedley MA, Harwood WA, Sherden NH, O'Connor SE, Caputi L, Patron NJ. Commun Biol. 2022 Sep 10;5(1):949. doi: 10.1038/s42003-022-03904-w. PubMed 36088516.
Backbone
  Vector backbone: pTwist
  Vector type: Synthetic Biology
Growth in bacteria
  Bacterial resistance: Chloramphenicol, 25 μg/mL
  Growth temperature: 37°C
  Growth strain: DH5alpha
  Copy number: High Copy
Gene/Insert
  Gene/Insert name: secologanin synthase; CYP72C
  Species: Catharanthus roseus (Madagascar periwinkle)
  Cloning method: Restriction Enzyme; 5′ cloning site Unknown (unknown if destroyed); 3′ cloning site Unknown (unknown if destroyed)
  Sequencing primers: 5′ TGTAAAACGACGGCCAGT; 3′ CAGGAAACAGCTATGACCATG
Terms and licenses: Academic/Nonprofit Terms; Industry Terms: Not Available to Industry
Depositor comments: Genbank accession: KF309242.1 or KF415117.1, the CDS sequence has been domesticated (all endogenous BpiI, BsaI, BsmBI and SapI recognition sites removed) and are flanked by an inverted pair of BsaI recognition sites that produce overhangs compatible with the phytobrick assembly standard
How to cite: pEPQD0CM0764 was a gift from Nicola Patron (Addgene plasmid # 177030 ; http://n2t.net/addgene:177030 ; RRID:Addgene_177030)
