[The description below was written by a language model from this plasmid's Addgene catalogue record and the feature table of its GenBank file.]
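Description:
pEPQD0CM0764 is a 3,618 bp Level 0 part plasmid for MoClo/Golden Gate assembly, built on a pTwist backbone and classed as a synthetic biology vector. It is a bacterial cloning and storage plasmid rather than an expression construct. It replicates in E. coli from a high-copy ColE1/pUC-type origin and is selected with chloramphenicol through a cat (CmR) gene driven by its own cat promoter, with a lambda t0 terminator lying nearby in the backbone. M13 forward and reverse primer sites sit on either side of the insert position and allow the part to be sequence-verified.

The payload is the coding sequence of secologanin synthase, a cytochrome P450 (listed as CYP72C) from Catharanthus roseus, supplied with its stop codon. According to the depositor, the CDS has been domesticated by removing all internal BpiI, BsaI, BsmBI and SapI recognition sites. It is flanked by an inverted pair of BsaI sites, so digestion releases it with AATG and GCTT overhangs, the Phytobrick standard positions for a CDS part. The plasmid carries no promoter or terminator for the insert; these are added when the part is combined with other Level 0 modules into a Level 1 transcription unit in a one-pot Type IIS reaction.

The feature table annotates only backbone elements, and the insert itself, which would occupy the region between the M13 sites spanning the sequence origin, is not annotated. The associated work concerns reconstituting monoterpene indole alkaloid biosynthesis in Nicotiana benthamiana, so the part is intended for building plant expression constructs for that pathway.
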