LOCUS       Exported 3618 bp ds-DNA circular SYN 30-NOV-2021
DEFINITION  Level 0 CDS (with stop codon) part for MoClo assembly, AATG-GCTT.
ACCESSION   .
VERSION     .
KEYWORDS    pEPQD0CM0764
SOURCE      synthetic DNA construct
  ORGANISM  synthetic DNA construct
REFERENCE   1 (bases 1 to 3618)
  TITLE     Reconstitution of monoterpene indole alkaloid biosynthesis in
            Nicotiana benthamiana
REFERENCE   2 (bases 1 to 3618)
  AUTHORS   .
  TITLE     Direct Submission
  JOURNAL   Exported Nov 30, 2021 from SnapGene Server 1.1.58
            http://www.snapgene.com
FEATURES             Location/Qualifiers
     source          1..3618
                     /organism="synthetic DNA construct"
                     /mol_type="other DNA"
     primer_bind     complement(1246..1262)
                     /label=M13 rev
                     /note="common sequencing primer, one of multiple similar
                     variants"
     primer_bind     complement(1246..1262)
                     /label=M13 Reverse
                     /note="In lacZ gene. Also called M13-rev"
     primer_bind     complement(1259..1281)
                     /label=M13/pUC Reverse
                     /note="In lacZ gene"
     rep_origin      complement(1434..2022)
                     /direction=LEFT
                     /label=ori
                     /note="high-copy-number ColE1/pMB1/pBR322/pUC origin of
                     replication"
     primer_bind     complement(1514..1533)
                     /label=pBR322ori-F
                     /note="pBR322 origin, forward primer"
     terminator      2155..2249
                     /label=lambda t0 terminator
                     /note="transcription terminator from phage lambda"
     CDS             complement(2270..2929)
                     /codon_start=1
                     /gene="cat"
                     /product="chloramphenicol acetyltransferase"
                     /label=CmR
                     /note="confers resistance to chloramphenicol"
                     /translation="MEKKITGYTTVDISQWHRKEHFEAFQSVAQCTYNQTVQLDITAFL
                     KTVKKNKHKFYPAFIHILARLMNAHPEFRMAMKDGELVIWDSVHPCYTVFHEQTETFSS
                     LWSEYHDDFRQFLHIYSQDVACYGENLAYFPKGFIENMFFVSANPWVSFTSFDLNVANM
                     DNFFAPVFTMGKYYTQGDKVLMPLAIQVHHAVCDGFHVGRMLNELQQYCDEWQGGA"
     primer_bind     2844..2863
                     /label=CAT-R
                     /note="Chloramphenicol resistance gene, reverse primer"
     promoter        complement(2930..3032)
                     /label=cat promoter
                     /note="promoter of the E. coli cat gene encoding
                     chloramphenicol acetyltransferase"
     primer_bind     3119..3141
                     /label=M13/pUC Forward
                     /note="In lacZ gene"
     primer_bind     3133..3150
                     /label=M13 Forward
                     /note="In lacZ gene. Also called M13-F20 or M13 (-21)
                     Forward"
     primer_bind     3134..3150
                     /label=M13 fwd
                     /note="common sequencing primer, one of multiple similar
                     variants"
ORIGIN
        1 ccttgttaag ttccttctca ctggagttgg aagctttgaa ggggcaaaat ggtccaaaca
       61 cagaagaatc atttcccctg ccttcactct tgagaaacta aagtcaatgt tgccggcttt
      121 tgccatatgc tatcatgaca tgttgacgaa atgggagaaa ttagcagaaa aagaaggatc
      181 ccatgaagtt gatatcttcc ccacatttga tgttttgaca agtgatgtaa tttcaaaggt
      241 tgcatttggt agcacatacg atgaaggagg caaaatcttc agactattga aagaactcat
      301 ggatctcaca attgattgca tgagagatgt ctacatccca gggtggagct acttgccaac
      361 caagaggaac aagaggatga aagaaattaa caaagaaatc acagatatgc taaggttcat
      421 catcaacaag agaatgaagg ctttgaaggc tggagaacca ggtgaggatg acttgttggg
      481 agtcctgttg gaatcaaaca ttcaagaaat tcagaaacaa ggaaacagga aggatggtgg
      541 aatgacaatc aacgatgtga ttgaggaatg caaattgttc tactttgctg gtcaagaaac
      601 caccggagtt ttgctcacat ggaccaccat tttattgagc aagcatcccg agtggcaaga
      661 gcgagctagg gaagaagttc tccaagcctt tggcaagaac aagcctgaat ttgaacgctt
      721 gaatcatctt aaatatgttt ctatgatctt atacgaggtt ctaaggttgt acccgccagt
      781 tattgatctg accaagatta ttcacgagga cacaaagtta gggccgtaca caatccctgc
      841 aggaacacaa gtaatgttgc cgacagtaat gcttcataga gagaagtcca tttggggaga
      901 agatgcaatg gaattcaacc caatgagatt tgctgatgga gttgccaatg ccaccaagaa
      961 caatgtcaca tatttgccat tcagttgggg acctagagtt tgcctcggcc aaaactttgc
     1021 acttcttcaa gcaaaattag ggttggcaat gattttacaa cgcttcaaat ttgatgtagc
     1081 tccatcctat gttcatgctc cctttaccat tcttacagtt caacctcagt ttggttctca
     1141 tgttatctac aagaagcttg agagacagaa tttttaagct tcgagaccta ggctaggtgg
     1201 aggctcagtg atgataagtc tgcgatggtg gatgcatgtg tcatggtcat agctgtttcc
     1261 tgtgtgaaat tgttatccgc tcagagggca caatcctatt ccgcgctatc cgacaatctc
     1321 caagacatta ggtggagttc agttcggcgt atggcatatg tcgctggaaa gaacatgtga
     1381 gcaaaaggcc agcaaaaggc caggaaccgt aaaaaggccg cgttgctggc gtttttccat
     1441 aggctccgcc cccctgacga gcatcacaaa aatcgacgct caagtcagag gtggcgaaac
     1501 ccgacaggac tataaagata ccaggcgttt ccccctggaa gctccctcgt gcgctctcct
     1561 gttccgaccc tgccgcttac cggatacctg tccgcctttc tcccttcggg aagcgtggcg
     1621 ctttctcata gctcacgctg taggtatctc agttcggtgt aggtcgttcg ctccaagctg
     1681 ggctgtgtgc acgaaccccc cgttcagccc gaccgctgcg ccttatccgg taactatcgt
     1741 cttgagtcca acccggtaag acacgactta tcgccactgg cagcagccac tggtaacagg
     1801 attagcagag cgaggtatgt aggcggtgct acagagttct tgaagtggtg gcctaactac
     1861 ggctacacta gaagaacagt atttggtatc tgcgctctgc tgaagccagt taccttcgga
     1921 aaaagagttg gtagctcttg atccggcaaa caaaccaccg ctggtagcgg tggttttttt
     1981 gtttgcaagc agcagattac gcgcagaaaa aaaggatctc aagaagatcc tttgatcttt
     2041 tctacggggt ctgacgctct attcaacaaa gccgccgtcc cgtcaagtca gcgtaaatgg
     2101 gtagggggct tcaaatcgtc cccccatacg atataagttg ttactagtgc ttggattctc
     2161 accaataaaa aacgcccggc ggcaaccgag cgttctgaac aaatccagat ggagttctga
     2221 ggtcattact ggatctatca acaggagtcc aagcgagctc gatatcaaat tacgccccgc
     2281 cctgccactc atcgcagtac tgttgtaatt cattaagcat tctgccgaca tggaagccat
     2341 cacaaacggc atgatgaacc tgaatcgcca gcggcatcag caccttgtcg ccttgcgtat
     2401 aatatttgcc catggtgaaa acgggggcga agaagttgtc catattggcc acgtttaaat
     2461 caaaactggt gaaactcacc cagggattgg ctgagacgaa aaacatattc tcaataaacc
     2521 ctttagggaa ataggccagg ttttcaccgt aacacgccac atcttgcgaa tatatgtgta
     2581 gaaactgccg gaaatcgtcg tggtattcac tccagagcga tgaaaacgtt tcagtttgct
     2641 catggaaaac ggtgtaacaa gggtgaacac tatcccatat caccagctca ccgtctttca
     2701 ttgccatacg aaattccgga tgagcattca tcaggcgggc aagaatgtga ataaaggccg
     2761 gataaaactt gtgcttattt ttctttacgg tctttaaaaa ggccgtaata tccagctgaa
     2821 cggtctggtt ataggtacat tgagcaactg actgaaatgc ctcaaaatgt tctttacgat
     2881 gccattggga tatatcaacg gtggtatatc cagtgatttt tttctccatt ttagcttcct
     2941 tagctcctga aaatctcgat aactcaaaaa atacgcccgg tagtgatctt atttcattat
     3001 ggtgaaagtt ggaacctctt acgtgccgat caacgtctca ttgatacctg aaacaaaacc
     3061 catcgtacgg ccaaggaagt ctccaataac tgtgatccac cacaagcgcc agggttttcc
     3121 cagtcacgac gttgtaaaac gacggccagt catgcataat ccgcacgcat ctggaataag
     3181 gaagtgccat tccgcctgac ctaggtctct aatggagatg gatatggata tcattagaaa
     3241 ggcaattgct gccactatct ttgcattggt tatggcttgg gcgtggagag tgttggattg
     3301 ggcatggttt actcctaaga ggatcgagaa acgtctaagg cagcaaggtt ttagaggaaa
     3361 tccttataga ttcttggttg gagatgttaa ggagagtgga aaaatgcatc aagaagcctt
     3421 gtctaacccc atggagttcg acaacgatat tgttcctcgc ctcatgccac atattaacca
     3481 caccataaaa acttacggta ggaattcatt tacatggatg ggaaggattc caaggattca
     3541 tgttatggaa cctgaactta ttaaggaagt attgacccac tccagcaaat accaaaagaa
     3601 ctttgatgtt cacaatcc
//
